>Addgene plasmid #173238 | RVD-AA3 | addgene full sequence | sequence record 352207 | Addgene NGS Result
TGCACAAGATAAAAATATATCATCATGCCTCCTCTAGACCAAAGCTGGTCTCGTGGTAGCGATTGCTAGT
AATATTGGTGGCAAACAGGCTCTTGAGACGGTTCAGCGCCTCCTTCCAGTTCTCTGTCAAGCCCACGGAC
TCACCCCAGATCAAGTTGTAGCGATTGCTAGTAATATTGGTGGCAAACAGGCTCTTGAGACGGTTCAGCG
CCTCCTTCCAGTTCTCTGTCAAGCCCACGGACTCACCCCAGATCAAGTTGTAGTGAGACCATATCTGGTC
GAGCCACCCATGACCAAAATCCCTTAACGTGAGTTACGCGTCGTTCCACTGAGCGTCAGACCCCGTAGAA
AAGATCAAAGGATCTTCTTGAGATCCTTTTTTTCTGCGCGTAATCTGCTGCTTGCAAACAAAAAAACCAC
CGCTACCAGCGGTGGTTTGTTTGCCGGATCAAGAGCTACCAACTCTTTTTCCGAAGGTAACTGGCTTCAG
CAGAGCGCAGATACCAAATACTGTTCTTCTAGTGTAGCCGTAGTTAGGCCACCACTTCAAGAACTCTGTA
GCACCGCCTACATACCTCGCTCTGCTAATCCTGTTACCAGTGGCTGCTGCCAGTGGCGATAAGTCGTGTC
TTACCGGGTTGGACTCAAGACGATAGTTACCGGATAAGGCGCAGCGGTCGGGCTGAACGGGGGGTTCGTG
CACACAGCCCAGCTTGGAGCGAACGACCTACACCGAACTGAGATACCTACAGCGTGAGCTATGAGAAAGC
GCCACGCTTCCCGAAGGGAGAAAGGCGGACAGGTATCCGGTAAGCGGCAGGGTCGGAACAGGAGAGCGCA
CGAGGGAGCTTCCAGGGGGAAACGCCTGGTATCTTTATAGTCCTGTCGGGTTTCGCCACCTCTGACTTGA
GCGTCGATTTTTGTGATGCTCGTCAGGGGGGCGGAGCCTATGGAAAAACGCCAGCAACGCGGCCTTTTTA
CGGTTCCTGGCCTTTTGCTGGCCTTTTGCTCACATGTTCTTTCCTGCGTTATCCACAGAATCAGGGGATA
ACGCAGGAAAGAACATGAATTAATTCTCATGTTTGACAGCTTATCATCGATTAGCTTTAATGCGGTAGTT
TATCACAGTTAAATTGCTAACGCAGTCAGGCACCGTGTATGAAATCTAACAATGCGCTCATCGTCATCCT
CGGCACCGTCACCCTGGATGCTGTAGGCATAGGCTTGGTTATGCCGGTACTGCCGGGCCTCTTGCGGGAT
ATCGTCCATTCCGACAGCATCGCCAGTCACTATGGCGTGCTGCTAGCGCTATATGCGTTGATGCAATTTC
TATGCGCACCCGTTCTCGGAGCACTGTCCGACCGCTTTGGCCGCCGCCCAGTCCTGCTCGCTTCGCTACT
TGGAGCCACTATCGACTACGCGATCATGGCGACCACACCCGTCCTGTGGATTCTCTACGCCGGACGCATC
GTGGCCGGCATCACCGGCGCCACAGGTGCGGTTGCTGGCGCCTATATCGCCGACATCACCGATGGGGAAG
ATCGGGCTCGCCACTTCGGGCTCATGAGCGCTTGTTTCGGCGTGGGTATGGTGGCAGGCCCCGTGGCCGG
GGGACTGTTGGGCGCCATCTCCTTACATGCACCATTCCTTGCGGCGGCGGTGCTCAACGGCCTCAACCTA
CTACTGGGCTGCTTCCTAATGCAGGAGTCGCATAAGGGAGAGCGCCGACCCATGCCCTTGAGAGCCTTCA
ACCCAGTCAGCTCCTTCCGGTGGGCGCGGGGCATGACTATCGTCGCCGCACTTATGACTGTCTTCTTTAT
CATGCAACTCGTAGGACAGGTGCCGGCAGCGCTCTGGGTCATTTTCGGCGAGGACCGCTTTCGCTGGAGC
GCGACGATGATCGGCCTGTCGCTTGCGGTATTCGGAATCTTGCACGCCCTCGCTCAAGCCTTCGTCACTG
GTCCCGCCACCAAACGTTTCGGCGAGAAGCAGGCCATTATCGCCGGCATGGCGGCCGACGCGCTGGGCTA
CGTCTTGCTGGCGTTCGCGACGCGAGGCTGGATGGCCTTCCCCATTATGATTCTTCTCGCTTCCGGCGGC
ATCGGGATGCCCGCGTTGCAGGCCATGCTGTCCAGGCAGGTAGATGACGACCATCAGGGACAGCTTCAAG
GATCGCTCGCGGCTCTTACCAGCCTAACTTCGATCATTGGACCGCTGATCGTCACGGCGATTTATGCCGC
CTCGGCGAGCACATGGAACGGGTTGGCATGGATTGTAGGCGCCGCCCTATACCTTGTCTGCCTCCCCGCG
TTGCGTCGCGGTGCATGGAGCCGGGCCACCTCGACCTGAATGGAAGCCGGCGGCACCTCGCTAACGGATT
CACCACTCCAAGAATTGGAGCCAATCAATTCTTGCGGAGAACTGTGAATGCGCAAACCAACCCTTGATCG
GGGAAGAACAGTATGTCGAGCTATTTTTTGACTTACTGGGGATCAAGCCTGATTGGGAGAAAATAAAATA
TCCCCTATAGTGAGTCGTATTACATGGTCATAGCTGTTTCCTGGCAGCTCTGGCCCGTGTCTCAAAATCT
CTGATGTTACAT
Features (pLannotate 1.2.2; 6 found; start..end, strand, type, name):
    368..956     +  rep_origin     ori: high-copy-number ColE1/pMB1/pBR322/pUC origin of replication
   1028..1067    -  rep_origin     RSF ori (fragment): Plasmids containing the RSF 1030 origin of replication can be propagated in E. coli cells that contain additional plasmids with compatible origins.
   1083..1111    +  promoter       tet promoter: E. coli promoter for tetracycline efflux protein gene
   1159..2349    +  CDS            TcR: tetracycline efflux protein; tet; confers resistance to tetracycline
   2447..2521    +  CDS            KanR (fragment): aminoglycoside phosphotransferase; aphA-3; confers resistance to kanamycin
   2524..2542    -  promoter       T7 promoter: promoter for bacteriophage T7 RNA polymerase
