[The description below was written by a language model from this plasmid's Addgene catalogue record and pLannotate feature annotations shown in this document.]
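Description:
RVD-AA3 is a small (about 2.6 kb) bacterial module plasmid from a library designed for one-step assembly of custom TALE repeat arrays, such as those used to build DdCBE mitochondrial base editors or other TALE-based proteins. It is built on a "TetR T vector" backbone, a TA-cloning plasmid; the depositor notes that the insert sits in the TA site. The vector type is otherwise unspecified. Propagation in E. coli relies on a high-copy ColE1/pUC-type origin, and selection is by tetracycline, provided by the tetracycline efflux gene (TcR) driven by its native tet promoter. The annotation also picks up a short RSF origin fragment and a short kanamycin-resistance fragment, which appear to be non-functional remnants of the backbone's construction, plus a T7 promoter near the cloning region.

The payload is a synthetic dimer of two TALE repeats, both carrying the NI repeat-variable diresidue, which in the TALE code specifies recognition of adenine. The name reflects this: "AA" for the two target bases and "3" for the position the dimer occupies in the ordered array. The repeat insert itself is not annotated in the feature table, presumably lying in the unannotated portion of the sequence, and the record does not state the flanking restriction sites or overhangs used for assembly. There is no expression cassette for the insert. The plasmid serves purely as a donor of a pre-made, position-specific repeat unit, to be combined with dimers for other positions so that a full DNA-binding array can be assembled in one reaction. The use of tetracycline selection would let module plasmids be counter-selected against a destination vector carrying a different marker, although the record does not say this explicitly.
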