Addgene plasmid #173238: RVD-AA3
Purpose: One-step assembly of custom RVD arrays to construct DdCBE, TALE, etc.
Depositing lab: Bin Shen. Depositing organization: Nanjing Medical University. Publication: Precision modeling of mitochondrial diseases in zebrafish via DdCBE-mediated mtDNA base editing. Guo J, Zhang X, Chen X, Sun H, Dai Y, Wang J, Qian X, Tan L, Lou X, Shen B. Cell Discov. 2021 Sep 3;7(1):78. doi: 10.1038/s41421-021-00307-9. PubMed 34480028.
Backbone
  Vector backbone: TetR T vector
  Vector type: Unspecified
Growth in bacteria
  Bacterial resistance: Tetracycline, 10 μg/mL
  Growth temperature: 37°C
  Growth strain: DH5alpha
  Copy number: High Copy
Gene/Insert
  Gene/Insert name: NI-NI dimer RVD at Position3
  Species: Synthetic
  Mutation: no
  Cloning method: Restriction Enzyme; 5′ cloning site Unknown (unknown if destroyed)
Terms and licenses: Academic/Nonprofit Terms; Industry Terms: Not Available to Industry
Depositor comments: RVD is inserted into TA site of TetR T vector
How to cite: RVD-AA3 was a gift from Bin Shen (Addgene plasmid # 173238 ; http://n2t.net/addgene:173238 ; RRID:Addgene_173238)
