>Addgene plasmid #173238 | RVD-AA3 | depositor partial sequence | sequence record 336193 | RVD flanked by two Bsa I sites
GGTCTCGTGGTAGCGATTGCTAGTAATATTGGTGGCAAACAGGCTCTTGAGACGGTTCAGCGCCTCCTTC
CAGTTCTCTGTCAAGCCCACGGACTCACCCCAGATCAAGTTGTAGCGATTGCTAGTAATATTGGTGGCAA
ACAGGCTCTTGAGACGGTTCAGCGCCTCCTTCCAGTTCTCTGTCAAGCCCACGGACTCACCCCAGATCAA
GTTGTAGTGAGACC
